>Addgene plasmid #124061 | pSLHDR02_EGFP_tCD8 | addgene full sequence | sequence record 242085 | Addgene NGS Result
AAAAATGAAGTTTTAAATCAATCTAAAGTATATATGAGTAAACTTGGTCTGACAGTTACCAATGCTTAAT
CAGTGAGGCACCTATCTCAGCGATCTGTCTATTTCGTTCATCCATAGTTGCCTGACTCCCCGTCGTGTAG
ATAACTACGATACGGGAGGGCTTACCATCTGGCCCCAGTGCTGCAATGATACCGCGAGACCCACGCTCAC
CGGCTCCAGATTTATCAGCAATAAACCAGCCAGCCGGAAGGGCCGAGCGCAGAAGTGGTCCTGCAACTTT
ATCCGCCTCCATCCAGTCTATTAATTGTTGCCGGGAAGCTAGAGTAAGTAGTTCGCCAGTTAATAGTTTG
CGCAACGTTGTTGCCATTGCTACAGGCATCGTGGTGTCACGCTCGTCGTTTGGTATGGCTTCATTCAGCT
CCGGTTCCCAACGATCAAGGCGAGTTACATGATCCCCCATGTTGTGCAAAAAAGCGGTTAGCTCCTTCGG
TCCTCCGATCGTTGTCAGAAGTAAGTTGGCCGCAGTGTTATCACTCATGGTTATGGCAGCACTGCATAAT
TCTCTTACTGTCATGCCATCCGTAAGATGCTTTTCTGTGACTGGTGAGTACTCAACCAAGTCATTCTGAG
AATAGTGTATGCGGCGACCGAGTTGCTCTTGCCCGGCGTCAATACGGGATAATACCGCGCCACATAGCAG
AACTTTAAAAGTGCTCATCATTGGAAAACGTTCTTCGGGGCGAAAACTCTCAAGGATCTTACCGCTGTTG
AGATCCAGTTCGATGTAACCCACTCGTGCACCCAACTGATCTTCAGCATCTTTTACTTTCACCAGCGTTT
CTGGGTGAGCAAAAACAGGAAGGCAAAATGCCGCAAAAAAGGGAATAAGGGCGACACGGAAATGTTGAAT
ACTCATACTCTTCCTTTTTCAATATTATTGAAGCATTTATCAGGGTTATTGTCTCATGAGCGGATACATA
TTTGAATGTATTTAGAAAAATAAACAAATAGGGGTTCCGCGCACATTTCCCCGAAAAGTGCCACCTGACG
TTAACTCGAAAAAAGCAAGCTGACCCTGAAGTTCGGACAGCACACGAACTTCAGGGTCAGCTTGCGGTGT
TTCGTCCTTTCCACAAGATATATAAAGCCAAGAAATCGAAATACTTTCAAGTTACGGTAAGCATATGATA
GTCCATTTTAAAACATAATTTTAAAACTGCAAACTACCCAAGAAATTATTACTTTCTACGTCACGTATTT
TGTACTAATATCTTTGTGTTTACAGTCAAATTAATTCCAATTATCTCTCTAACAGCCTTGTATCGTATAT
GCAAATATGAAGGAATCATGGGAAATAGGCCCTCATGTCCTGCAGCTGTCTACTGCACCTCTGAACTTAA
CCATCCTGCTTCCACTCGCGACCATCGATGAGCGGCAGTGCGCTTCCGCGCCGGGTTTTGGCGCCTCCCG
CGGGCGCCCCCCTCCTCACGGCGAGCGCTGCCACGTCAGACGAAGGGCGCAGCGAGCGTCCTGATCCTTC
CGCCCGGACGCTCAGGACAGCGGCCCGCTGCTCATAAGACTCGGCCTTAGAACCCCAGTATCAGCAGAAG
GACATTTTAGGACGGGACTTGGGTGACTCTAGGGCACTGGTTTTCTTTCCAGAGAGCGGAACAGGCGAGG
AAAAGTAGTCCCTTCTCGGCGATTCTGCGGAGGGATCTCCGTGGGGCGGTGAACGCCGATGATTATATAA
GGACGCGCCGGGTGTGGCACAGCTAGTTCCGTCGCAGCCGGGATTTGGGTCGCGGTTCTTGTTTGTGGAT
CGCTGTGATCGTCACTTGGTGAGTAGCGGGCTGCTGGGCTGGCCGGGGCTTTCGTGGCCGCCGGGCCGCT
CGGTGGGACGGAAGCGTGTGGAGAGACCGCCAAGGGCTGTAGTCTGGGTCCGCGAGCAAGGTTGCCCTGA
ACTGGGGGTTGGGGGGAGCGCAGCAAAATGGCGGCTGTTCCCGAGTCTTGAATGGAAGACGCTTGTGAGG
CGGGCTGTGAGGTCGTTGAAACAAGGTGGGGGGCATGGTGGGCGGCAAGAACCCAAGGTCTTGAGGCCTT
CGCTAATGCGGGAAAGCTCTTATTCGGGTGAGATGGGCTGGGGCACCATCTGGGGACCCTGACGTGAAGT
TTGTCACTGACTGGAGAACTCGGTTTGTCGTCTGTTGCGGGGGCGGCAGTTATGGCGGTGCCGTTGGGCA
GTGCACCCGTACCTTTGGGAGCGCGCGCCCTCGTCGTGTCGTGACGTCACCCGTTCTGTTGGCTTATAAT
GCAGGGTGGGGCCACCTGCCGGTAGGTGTGCGGTAGGCTTTTCTCCGTCGCAGGACGCAGAATTCGGGCC
TAGGGTAGGCTCTCCTGAATCGACAGGCGCCGGACCTCTGGTGAGGGGAGGGATAAGTGAGGCGTCAGTT
TCTTTGGTCGGTTTTATGTACCTATCTTCTTAAGTAGCTGAAGCTCCGGTTTTGAACTATGCGCTCGGGG
TTGGCGAGTGTGTTTTGTGAAGTTTTTTAGGCACCTTTTGAAATGTAATCATTTGGGTCAATATGTAATT
TTCAGTGTTAGACTAGTAAATTGTCCGCTAAATTCTGGCCGTTTTTGGCTTTTTTGTTAGACGGTACCGA
GCTCTTCGAAGGATCCATCGCCACCATGGTGTCTAAGGGCGAAGAGCTGTTCACCGGGGTGGTGCCCATC
CTGGTCGAGCTGGACGGCGACGTAAACGGCCACAAGTTCAGCGTGTCCGGCGAGGGCGAGGGCGATGCCA
CCTACGGCAAGCTGACCCTGAAGTTCATCTGCACCACCGGCAAGCTGCCCGTGCCCTGGCCCACCCTCGT
GACCACCCTGACCTACGGCGTGCAGTGCTTCAGCCGCTACCCCGACCACATGAAGCAGCACGACTTCTTC
AAGTCCGCCATGCCCGAAGGCTACGTCCAGGAGCGCACCATCTTCTTCAAGGACGACGGCAACTACAAGA
CCCGCGCCGAGGTGAAGTTCGAGGGCGACACCCTGGTGAACCGCATCGAGCTGAAGGGCATCGACTTCAA
GGAGGACGGCAACATCCTGGGGCACAAGCTGGAGTACAACTACAACAGCCACAACGTCTATATCATGGCC
GACAAGCAGAAGAACGGCATCAAGGTGAACTTCAAGATCCGCCACAACATCGAGGACGGCAGCGTGCAGC
TCGCCGACCACTACCAGCAGAACACCCCCATCGGCGACGGCCCCGTGCTGCTGCCCGACAACCACTACCT
GAGCACCCAGTCCGCCCTGAGCAAAGACCCCAACGAGAAGCGCGATCACATGGTCCTGCTGGAGTTCGTG
ACCGCCGCCGGGATCACTCTCGGCATGGACGAGCTGTACAAGGGATCCGGAGAGGGGAGAGGATCACTGC
TGACTTGCGGGGATGTGGAAGAGAACCCAGGGCCCATGGCTCTGCCTGTGACAGCACTGCTGCTGCCACT
GGCCCTGCTGCTGCACGCAGCTCGACCA
[360 nt withheld, positions 3529-3888]
GCTCCAAGACCCCCTACTCCCGCACCTACCATTGCCTCACAGCCTCTGAGCCTGCGACCAGAAGCATGTA
GGCCAGCTGCAGGAGGAGCAGTGCACACAAGGGGCCTGGACTTCGCCTGCGATATCTACATTTGGGCACC
TCTGGCTGGAACCTGTGGCGTGCTGCTGCTGAGCCTGGTCATCACACTGTATTGCAACCATTGAGGCGCG
CCCCGCTGATCAGCCTCGACTGTGCCTTCTAGTTGCCAGCCATCTGTTGTTTGCCCCTCCCCCGTGCCTT
CCTTGACCCTGGAAGGTGCCACTCCCACTGTCCTTTCCTAATAAAATGAGGAAATTGCATCGCATTGTCT
GAGTAGGTGTCATTCTATTCTGGGGGGTGGGGTGGGGCAGGACAGCAAGGGGGAGGATTGGGAAGACAAT
AGCAGGCATGCTGGGGATGCGGTGGGCTCTATGGCGTACGCTGCCGCTCATCGCAGGGTATGGTCGCGAT
TCTACACCTCCACCTCTGCCCAAGCCTGCCTTAGCTCAACCCCAAGAATGAGGGCCTATTTCCCATGATT
CCTTCATATTTGCATATACGATACAAGGCTGTTAGAGAGATAATTGGAATTAATTTGACTGTAAACACAA
AGATATTAGTACAAAATACGTGACGTAGAAAGTAATAATTTCTTGGGTAGTTTGCAGTTTTAAAATTATG
TTTTAAAATGGACTATCATATGCTTACCGTAACTTGAAAGTATTTCGATTTCTTGGCTTTATATATCTTG
TGGAAAGGACGAAACACCGCAAGCTGACCCTGAAGTTCGTGTGCTGTCCGAACTTCAGGGTCAGCTTGCT
TTTTTGCCGCACATGTGAGCAAAAGGCCAGCAAAAGGCCAGGAACCGTAAAAAGGCCGCGTTGCTGGCGT
TTTTCCATAGGCTCCGCCCCCCTGACGAGCATCACAAAAATCGACGCTCAAGTCAGAGGTGGCGAAACCC
GACAGGACTATAAAGATACCAGGCGTTTCCCCCTGGAAGCTCCCTCGTGCGCTCTCCTGTTCCGACCCTG
CCGCTTACCGGATACCTGTCCGCCTTTCTCCCTTCGGGAAGCGTGGCGCTTTCTCATAGCTCACGCTGTA
GGTATCTCAGTTCGGTGTAGGTCGTTCGCTCCAAGCTGGGCTGTGTGCACGAACCCCCCGTTCAGCCCGA
CCGCTGCGCCTTATCCGGTAACTATCGTCTTGAGTCCAACCCGGTAAGACACGACTTATCGCCACTGGCA
GCAGCCACTGGTAACAGGATTAGCAGAGCGAGGTATGTAGGCGGTGCTACAGAGTTCTTGAAGTGGTGGC
CTAACTACGGCTACACTAGAAGAACAGTATTTGGTATCTGCGCTCTGCTGAAGCCAGTTACCTTCGGAAA
AAGAGTTGGTAGCTCTTGATCCGGCAAACAAACCACCGCTGGTAGCGGTGGTTTTTTTGTTTGCAAGCAG
CAGATTACGCGCAGAAAAAAAGGATCTCAAGAAGATCCTTTGATCTTTTCTACGGGGTCTGACGCTCAGT
GGAACGAAAACTCACGTTAAGGGATTTTGGTCATGAGATTATCAAAAAGGATCTTCACCTAGATCCTTTT
AAATT
Features (pLannotate 1.2.2; 9 found; start..end, strand, type, name):
     56..916     -  CDS            AmpR: β-lactamase; bla; confers resistance to ampicillin, carbenicillin, and related antibiotics
    917..1021    -  promoter       AmpR promoter: bla
   1124..1364    -  promoter       U6 promoter: RNA polymerase III promoter for human U6 snRNA
   1445..2652    +  promoter       UbC promoter: human ubiquitin C promoter
   2686..3402    +  CDS            EGFP: EGFP is a basic (constitutively fluorescent) green fluorescent protein published in 1996, derived from Aequorea victoria. It is reported to be a rapidly-maturing weak dimer with moderate acid sensitivity.
   3466..4176    +  CDS            CD8A (sequence partly withheld): CD8A_HUMAN - Also known as MAL. Experimental evidence at protein level: Swiss-Prot protein existence level 1. Integral membrane glycoprotein that plays an essential role in the immune response and serves multiple functions in responses against both external and internal offenses. In T-cells, functions primarily as a coreceptor for MHC class I molecule:peptide complex. The antigens presented by class I peptides are derived from cytosolic proteins while class II derived from extracellular proteins. Interacts simultaneously with the T-cell receptor (TCR) and the MHC class I proteins presented by
   4118..4342    +  polyA_signal   bGH poly(A) signal: bovine growth hormone polyadenylation signal
   4428..4668    +  promoter       U6 promoter: RNA polymerase III promoter for human U6 snRNA
   4800..5388    -  rep_origin     ori: high-copy-number ColE1/pMB1/pBR322/pUC origin of replication
