[The description below was written by a language model from this plasmid's Addgene catalogue record and pLannotate feature annotations shown in this document.]
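Description:
pSLHDR02_EGFP_tCD8 is a 5.5 kb high-copy bacterial plasmid built on an original backbone of about 2.4 kb and catalogued as a mouse and human gene-targeting vector. It serves as a template for building the first homology-directed repair donor in a scarless genome-editing workflow developed for human pluripotent stem cells. It is propagated in E. coli through a ColE1/pUC-type origin and selected with ampicillin via the β-lactamase gene and its native promoter.

The payload is a single mammalian selection cassette. A modified human ubiquitin C promoter drives EGFP, followed by a truncated human CD8 alpha chain (tCD8), and the unit ends in a bovine growth hormone polyadenylation signal. Both inserts are listed under the same promoter and sit in tandem on the same strand with only a short gap between them, which suggests one bicistronic transcript. The linking element is not annotated, however, so the record does not state how the two proteins are separated. EGFP provides a fluorescent readout. The truncated CD8 provides a cell-surface marker, so cells that have integrated the cassette can be identified or enriched, and presumably later counter-selected once the cassette is removed.

Two segments annotated as human U6 promoter flank the cassette in opposite orientations, one upstream on the reverse strand and one downstream on the forward strand. The record does not explain their function, and no guide RNA scaffold or homology arms are annotated. This fits the stated purpose of a construction intermediate into which users add locus-specific homology arms, with Gibson assembly listed as the cloning method.
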