Addgene plasmid #124061: pSLHDR02_EGFP_tCD8
Purpose: Construction of 1st donor for scarless genome editing
Depositing lab: Matthew Porteus. Depositing organization: Stanford University. Publication: Efficient scarless genome editing in human pluripotent stem cells. Ikeda K, Uchida N, Nishimura T, White J, Martin RM, Nakauchi H, Sebastiano V, Weinberg KI, Porteus MH. Nat Methods. 2018 Dec;15(12):1045-1047. doi: 10.1038/s41592-018-0212-y. Epub 2018 Nov 30. PubMed 30504872.
Backbone
  Vector backbone: Original
  Backbone size w/o insert (bp): 2440
  Total vector size (bp): 5503
  Vector type: Mouse Targeting ; Human Targeting
  Selectable markers: GFP, tCD8
Growth in bacteria
  Bacterial resistance: Ampicillin, 100 μg/mL
  Growth temperature: 37°C
  Growth strain: DH5alpha
  Copy number: High Copy
Gene/Insert 1
  Gene/Insert name: EGFP
  Species: Aequorea victoria
  Insert size (bp): 708
  Promoter: Human UbC promoter modified
  Cloning method: Gibson Cloning
  Sequencing primers: 5′ CAGTGTTAGACTAGTAAATTGTCCGC; 3′ TCAAGTCCGCCATGCCCGAA
Gene/Insert 2
  Gene/Insert name: tCD8
  Species: H. sapiens (human), Synthetic
  Insert size (bp): 627
  Promoter: Human UbC promoter modified
  Cloning method: Gibson Cloning
  Sequencing primers: 5′ TGGTCCTGCTGGAGTTCGTG; 3′ ccctcATTCTTGGGGTTGAGC
Terms and licenses: Academic/Nonprofit Terms; Industry Terms: Not Available to Industry
How to cite: pSLHDR02_EGFP_tCD8 was a gift from Matthew Porteus (Addgene plasmid # 124061 ; http://n2t.net/addgene:124061 ; RRID:Addgene_124061)
